>Addgene plasmid #243716 | pJL378 | addgene full sequence | sequence record 489244 | Addgene NGS Result
ACTCTTCCTTTTTCAATATTATTGAAGCATTTATCAGGGTTATTGTCTCATGAGCGGATACATATTTGAA
TGTATTTAGAAAAATAAACAAATAGGGGTTCCGCGCACATTTCCCCGAAAAGTGCCACCTAAATTGTAAG
CGTTAATATTTTGTTAAAATTCGCGTTAAATTTTTGTTAAATCAGCTCATTTTTTAACCAATAGGCCGAA
ATCGGCAAAATCCCTTATAAATCAAAAGAATAGACCGAGATAGGGT
[37 nt withheld, positions 257-293]
AAAGAACGTGGACTCCAACGTCAAAGG
[49 nt withheld, positions 321-369]
T
[91 nt withheld, positions 371-461]
G
[124 nt withheld, positions 463-586]
CCCATTCGCCATTCAGGCTGCGCAACTGTTGGGAAGGGCGATCGGTGCGGGCCTCTTCGCTATTACGCCA
GCTGGCGAAAGGGGGATGTGCTGCAAGGCGATTAAGTTGGGTAACGCCAGGGTTTTCCCAGTCACGACGT
TGTAAAACGACGGCCAGTGAGCGCGCCTCGTTCATTCACGTTTTTGAACCCGTGGAGGACGGGCAGACTC
GCGGTGCAAATGTGTTTTACAGCGTGATGGAGCAGATGAAGATGCTCGACACGCTGCAGAACACGCAGCT
AGATTAACCCTAGAAAGATAATCATATTGTGACGTACGTTAAAGATAATCATGTGTAAAATTGACGCATG
TGTTTTATCGGTCTGTATATCGAGGTTTATTTATTAATTTGAATAGATATTAAGTTTTATTATATTTACA
CTTACATACTAATAATAAATTCAACAAACAATTTATTTATGTTTATTTATTTATTAAAAAAAACAAAAAC
TCAAAATTTCTTCTATAAAGTAACAAAACTTTTATGAGGGACAGCCCCCCCCCAAAGCCCCCAGGGATGT
AATTACGTCCCTCCCCCGCTAGGGGGCAGCAGCGAGCCGCCCGGGGCTCCGCTCCGGTCCGGCGCTCCCC
CCGCATCCCCGAGCCGGCAGCGTGCGGGGACAGCCCGGGCACGGGGAAGGTGGCACGGGATCGCTTTCCT
CTGAACGCTTCTCGCTGCTCTTTGAGCCTGCAGACACCTGGGGGGATACGGGGAAAAGGCCTCCAGGGTT
TATTACAGGGACAGCAGAGATCCAGTTTGGTTAATTAGCTAGCGATGCGGGGAGGCGGCCCAAAGGGAGA
TCCGACTCGTCTGAGGGCGAAGGCGAAGACGCGGAAGAGGCCGCAGAGCCGGCAGCAGGCCGCGGGAAGG
AAGGTCCGCTGGATTGAGGGCCGAAGGGACGTAGCAGAAGGACGTCCCGCGCAGAATCCAGGTGGCAACA
CAGGCGAGCAGCCAAGGAAAGGACGATGATTTCCCCGACAACACCACGGAATTGTCAGTGCCCAACAGCC
GAGCCCCTGTCCAGCAGCGGGCAAGGCAGGCGGCGATGAGTTCCGCCGTGGCAATAGGGAGGGGGAAAGC
GAAAGTCCCGGAAAGGAGCTGACAGGTGGTGGCAATGCCCCAACCAGTGGGGGTTGCGTCAGCAAACACA
GTGCACACCACGCCACGTTGCCTGACAACGGGCCACAACTCCTCATAAAGAGACAGCAACCAGGATTTAT
ACAAGGAGGAGAAAATGAAAGCCATACGGGAAGCAATAGCATGATACAAAGGCATTAAAGCAGCGTATCC
ACATAGCGTAAAAGGAGCAACATAGTTAAGAATACCAGTCAATCTTTCACAAATTTTGTAATCCAGAGGT
TGATTACCGATAAGCTTGATATCGAATTCTTAACTGGCACCGGGCTTGCGGGTCATGCACCAGGTGCGCG
GTCCTTCGGGCACCTCGACGTCGGCGGTGACGGTGAAGCCGAGCCGCTCGTAGAAGGGGAGGTTGCGGGG
CGCGGAGGTCTCCAGGAAGGCGGGCACCCCGGCGCGCTCGGCCGCCTCCACTCCGGGGAGCACGACGGCG
CTGCCCAGACCCTTGCCCTGGTGGTCGGGCGAGACGCCGACGGTGGCCAGGAACCACGCGGGCTCCTTGG
GCCGGTGCGGCGCCAGGAGGCCTTCCATCTGTTGCTGCGCGGCCAGCCGGGAACCGCTCAACTCGGCCAT
GCGCGGGCCGATCTCGGCGAACACCGCCCCCGCTTCGACGCTCTCCGGCGTGGTCCAGACCGCCACGGCG
GCGCCGTCGTCCGCGACCCACACCTTGCCGATGTCGAGCCCGACGCGCGTGAGGAAGAGTTCTTGCAGCT
CGGTGACCCGCTCGATGTGGCGGTCCGGATCGACGGTGTGGCGCGTGGCGGGGTAGTCGGCGAACGCGGC
GGCGAGGGTGCGTACGGCCCTGGGGACGTCGTCGCGGGTGGCGAGGCGCACCGTGGGCTTGTACTCGGTC
ATGGTGGTACCCCCTGGGGAGAGAGGTCGGTGATTCGGTCAACGAGGGAGCCGACTGCCGACGTGCGCTC
CGGAGGCTTGCAGAATGCGGAACACCGCGCGGGCAGGAACAGGGCCCACACTACCGCCCCACACCCCGCC
TCCCGCACCGCCCCTTCCCGGCCGCTGCTCTCGGCGCGCCCTGCTGAGCAGCCGCTATTGGCCACAGCCC
ATCGCGGTCGGCGCGCTGCCATTGCTCCCTGGCGCTGTCCGTCTGCGAGGGTACTAGTGAGACGTGCGGC
TTCCGTTTGTCACGTCCGGCACGCCGCGAACCGCAAGGAACCTTCCCGACTTAGGGGCGGAGCAGGAAGC
GTCGCCGGGGGGCCCACAAGGGTAGCGGCGAAGATCCGGGTGACGCTGCGAACGGACGTGAAGAATGTGC
GAGACCCAGGGTCGGCGCCGCTGCGTTTCCCGGAACCACGCCCAGAGCAGCCGCGTCCCTGCGCAAACCC
AGGGCTGCCTTGGAAAAGGCGCAAACGCGTTGGATTAAGATGTTCGCTAGGTGCTTGCTGAAACTTCTAA
GGCATGTGGAAAAGCTAACCAATTATTCATGACGATACTCAGATCTGCTGGTATGCAACTTATGGTATTA
GGTTTACTCTTCCTCTCAATTTATCCTCACGGCCTTTTCCACTTCCAGGTGTTTACAATTGTAATTATTC
GCTGCATGTTAATTTGCGAATTTACAAATTTGGGTGAGAAAGTCACAATTGGCATAGAAGTTCCAGAAAG
CAGAAAACCATTAGGTCTCTCAGTCCTCCCAGGTGGCTGGGTACAGAATACGTACTTGGAGTACTGGAAT
TGTATTTGCGATGTTCTTAAAAGAGGACACCGCCTTTAACCTTGACTTATTTTTAAATGTAACATACTGA
TGTCCTTACTTTGGTCTGCACACTCATCTATACATATTTTGGTTGAAAGGTTTTGGGATGTTTGCAGATG
CTATAAAATAAATGAACGTTTTATTATTATTCATCCAAATGGTGGTAGAATTTGCCACAATATTTCTGTC
CTTACCTGTATTTCTGTTCTTGCCTTGGAGCTGAGACCAGGCTAGACATTATGGTTTAAAAAAATGAGGC
AAAGGAGCACCATGAAAAGCTGAAATGAGGGGATATTCAGCGCCACCCCGAAGGAGACTATGCTGGAAGA
GTCAGCCTACACTCATAGTGCAAGATACGAAGCCAGTTTGTGCAGTACCTACATGAGAAAACTAAGGTAT
GTCTGCAAAATACAAGTTGACTGCCTGCCGAGCCTCCGTGGTCCGTAAGTAGTGTTATAAAACACAGCCA
ACTGTTGAATGAGAACTTAGTCCTAGATAAAATATGGCCAGCAATTCCATTAACAAAACACTGACAAGAC
ACCTCAGGGCGAGCTGTACATTGACAACAGCATCGTCAAGCAGAATGCACTTCAGGGAAAACATAATAAG
GCCTCTCACCCGACTTTCCTTGCTTCTCACGTGGGGAGAAGAAAGAACTGGGGCATCGTGATTCCCCCCA
CCCCACGCAAACCATCTGGGGAGGACGCTGGCTGCTGTCGAGGCGGCCTCAGCATTCATCAATTGACGAT
TATTTGATTATTTTTGTGGCTGAAACTGACGAAACGTTTGTATTATCTCTTGGGAACGTTAACAGCCTGC
CAGGGGACTCTAAAACAGAGTCCAAGAGAAGCCTTCGATATGTGTCCCTGATTTTGGTGCTGGGGTCGCT
CATGGCCTGAAAATAACGAAGCCCCCTTTGAGCTACTGGCCAAGGCCAAATAAAACCTCGTGCTCCTCTG
CTGTGGGGCGGCCCGGCCTCGGGGCTCAGAGGCGCTCTGTCTACAGCTGGGAAGACTCGCAGGCCCCAAG
CTCCTGGCCAGCGCTGCCCCGGAGGTCGGCAGGCCCCTTCCTCGTCACCTTTTTGTTCCCTCCCCCGCCT
CCCGCATTCGGCCGCTTCCTGACTGGGATTCCACAGAAAAGCCGAGGGCTGAGGAGAAGTGTGAGCGCCT
CCGCCTGTCCACTGTCCCCCAAAGTCAGTTCAATCCCCGACGTCCTCCGCTAGGCTCCACCCCACCGGCC
CGGGCAGGGCCTCCAAGGCACCTCCCACCTACGGGTCACCCAGTCAGCCCACTTCTTTCTGGGACAAAGG
CGTCATCCCTTAGAGACAGTAGGAAAATGGTATCTCCCGGAAGTTACCTCACGACCTCCAAGAGCGGCTT
CCAACCTTGCCGGAAATGACGAACGAGTCAACCGGATCGGTGACTGTGGAGGGCGAGCTGAGCCCTGGCC
GCCGCCACAATGGGCCGCGAGTTTGGGAATCTGACGCGGATGCGGCATGTGATCTCCTACTCCTTGAGTC
CGTTCGAGCAGCGCGCCTATCCGCACGTCTTCACTAAAGGAATCCCCAATGTTCTGCGCCGCATTCGGGA
GTCTTTCTTTCGCGTGGTGCCGCAGTTTGTAGTGTTTTATCTTATCTACACATGGGGGACTGAAGAGTTC
GAGAGATCCAAGAGGAAGAATCCAGCTGCCTATGAAAATGACAAATGAGCAACGCATCCGGATGACGGTT
CCCTGTCTCTGAAAGACCTTTCTCTGGAAGAGGAGTCTGCATTGTAGTGTCTCAAAGACACAATAAACTT
CCTATGGTCTGCACTGTTGTGATATTACATTTTTGTGAGTAGAATCCTGTGTGACCACTAATATTCAAGT
TCATGAAGCGCCCCTCCTCAGCATGAGTCTTGAAGTTTTGCCTGGTCTCGGGTTTTGGTGAAAGAGCAGG
GCTCCCCCTTTGTTCCATTATCTACAAGAAAGTAGCTGCAGGTACTCCTGCATCTAACCATTTGTGGGTG
ACATGGGCTATGGCGAGTGCTGGTTCTTGGCCCTCTGCTCCCATAGCAACAATAAAGTCTACTAACTATA
TTGTAATTAGTATGTGTCAGGGACGCTTTTATTTTTTATTTTTTGAGATGGAGTCTTGCTCTCTCACCCA
GGCTGGAGTGCAGTGGTGTGATCTCGGCTCACTGCCATCTGTGCCTCCTGGGTTCAAACGATTCTCCTGT
CTCAGCCTCCGAGTAGCTGGGATTACAGGTGCAGGACACCACACCTGGCTAATTTTTTGTATTTTTAGTA
GAGACAGGTTTCACCATGTTGGCCAGGCTGGTCTGGAACTCCTGACCTCAGATGATCTGTGCGCCTCAGC
CTCCCAAAGTGCTGGGATTACAGGCGTAAGCCATGGTGCTCTGGGCCTCAAATACTCTTCTTAGCTACAC
AAATGAACTGTTAAACCTCACAAGCACCTTTAACGTATCCTCATTTGGCAGATGAGGAAATGGGCACAGA
GAGATTAAGTAATTTGCCAGAAATTATACAGCAGTGAATGGTGGAGTCTTGCACTAAAGTGATGCTCTTA
AAACTATGCTCTATTGCAGGGGTGTCCAATCTTTTAGCTTCCCTGGGCCACACATAAAATACGCTAACAT
TACAATAGCTGATAAGCTTTAAAAAATGGCAAAAAAAACCCTCAGCGTTTTAGAAAGTTTACAAATTTTT
GTTGGGTCGGATTCAAAGCCATCCTGGGCTGCTTGCTGCCCAGGACTGCGGTTGGACAAGCTTGCTCTAC
TGCCTTTCCTCCTAAGGCAGGCCTTAGCCTGAGGGGATATCAGCTATAAAACGGATGAGGTGATCTCTTA
GCCTCCACAGCAGTTTTCTGTTTCTGTGCCAGAGGCCAACAATGTTTTCGACCATATGTGGTTCATAAAG
CCTCAAAGATTTACTCTGGCCCTTTATGAATAAAGTTTACCCCTGATCTAAAGCCTTTAAATTATCTTTT
TGGTATTAAAGATACCATTTTCCCTTCGCCCACCGAGAGATGGTGGGGGTAGGTGTGGTTGGCAGTTTTA
TGCCTCTAGTTCCTTAGAGAGGCTTCTCTCTAAGCTTCGGGACATGGATCTCACCTGTGGTAGCAGGTAT
GTGGAATATGATGAGTTGTCATAGCTCAGTCAGTACAGTATATGCTATGGGATCTGAGATCCGTTTTTAG
AAACTCTTCTAAGGACTCTTCCTGCTAGCAGCAACTTTGATTCTGGGTCAGACTGTGTTTTTTTTTTTTT
TTTTTTTTTGAGATGGGAGTCTTGCTCTGTCACCAGGCTGGAGTTTAGTGGCGCAATCTCAGCTTACTGC
AACCTCCGCTTCCCGGGCTCAAGTGATTCTCCTGCCTCAGCCTCCCAAATAGCTGGGACTACAGGCGCAT
ACCAACACACCCAGCTAATTTTTGTATTTTTATTTTTTTTTTTAGTAGAGACGGAGTTTCACCATGTTGG
CCAGGATGGTCTTGATCTCTTGACCTCGTGATCCACCTGCCTCGACCTCCCAAAGTGCTGGGATTACAGG
TGTGAGCCACCGTGCCTGGCCAGACTGTATCTTTATTATCCTAATTACTGCTATTGCCTTTTAAGAATCA
AAAGTTAAGATACTTCAAAACATGGCCAGATACAGTGGCTCACACCTGTAATCCCAGCACTTTGGGAGGC
TGAAGTGGATGGATCACTTGAGGTCAGGAGTTTGAGACCAGCCTGGCCAACATGGTGAAACCCTGTCTCT
ACTAAAAATATAAAAATTAGCTGAGTGTGGTGGCACACGCCTATAATCCCAGCTACTCAGGAGGCTGAGG
CAGAAACGCTTGAACCTGGGAGGTGGAGGTTGCAGTGAGCCAAGATTGTGCCACTGCACTCCAGCCTGGG
TGACAGAGCGAGACTTCAAAACAAAACCTAAAAGATAAACTACATTGTGAGGCAGGATACGGGGTTTAAA
CCAAGCGGCGACTGAGATGTCCTAAATGCACAGCGACGGATTCGCGCTATTTAGAAAGAGAGAGCAATAT
TTCAAGAATGCATGCGTCAATTTTACGCAGACTATCTTTCTAGGGTTAATCTAGCTGCATCAGGATCATA
TCGTCGGGTCTTTTTTCCGGCTCAGTCATCGCCCAAGCTGGCGCTATCTGGGCATCGGGGAGGAAGAAGC
CCGTGCCTTTTCCCGCGAGGTTGAAGCGGCATGGAAAGAGTTTGCCGAGGATGACTGCTGCTGCATTGAC
GTTGAGCGAAAACGCACGTTTACCATGATGATTCGGGAAGGTGTGGCCATGCACGCCTTTAACGGTGAAC
TGTTCGTTCAGGCCACCTGGGATACCAGTTCGTCGCGGCTTTTCCGGACACAGTTCCGGATGGTCAGCCC
GAAGCGCATCAGCAACCCGAACAATACCGGCGACAGCCGGAACTGCCGTGCCGGTGTGCAGATTAATGAC
AGCGGTGCGGCGCTGGGATATTACGTCAGCGAGGACGGGTATCCTGGCTGGATGCCGCAGAAATGGACAT
GGATACCCCGTGAGTTACCCGGCGGGCGCGCTTGGCGTAATCATGGTCATAGCTGTTTCCTGTGTGAAAT
TGTTATCCGCTCACAATTCCACACAACATACGAGCCGGAAGCATAAAGTGTAAAGCCTGGGGTGCCTAAT
GAGTGAGCTAACTCACATTAATTGCGTTGCGCTCACTGCCCGCTTTCCAGTCGGGAAACCTGTCGTGCCA
GCTGCATTAATGAATCGGCCAACGCGCGGGGAGAGGCGGTTTGCGTATTGGGCGCTCTTCCGCTTCCTCG
CTCACTGACTCGCTGCGCTCGGTCGTTCGGCTGCGGCGAGCGGTATCAGCTCACTCAAAGGCGGTAATAC
GGTTATCCACAGAATCAGGGGATAACGCAGGAAAGAACATGTGAGCAAAAGGCCAGCAAAAGGCCAGGAA
CCGTAAAAAGGCCGCGTTGCTGGCGTTTTTCCATAGGCTCCGCCCCCCTGACGAGCATCACAAAAATCGA
CGCTCAAGTCAGAGGTGGCGAAACCCGACAGGACTATAAAGATACCAGGCGTTTCCCCCTGGAAGCTCCC
TCGTGCGCTCTCCTGTTCCGACCCTGCCGCTTACCGGATACCTGTCCGCCTTTCTCCCTTCGGGAAGCGT
GGCGCTTTCTCATAGCTCACGCTGTAGGTATCTCAGTTCGGTGTAGGTCGTTCGCTCCAAGCTGGGCTGT
GTGCACGAACCCCCCGTTCAGCCCGACCGCTGCGCCTTATCCGGTAACTATCGTCTTGAGTCCAACCCGG
TAAGACACGACTTATCGCCACTGGCAGCAGCCACTGGTAACAGGATTAGCAGAGCGAGGTATGTAGGCGG
TGCTACAGAGTTCTTGAAGTGGTGGCCTAACTACGGCTACACTAGAAGAACAGTATTTGGTATCTGCGCT
CTGCTGAAGCCAGTTACCTTCGGAAAAAGAGTTGGTAGCTCTTGATCCGGCAAACAAACCACCGCTGGTA
GCGGTGGTTTTTTTGTTTGCAAGCAGCAGATTACGCGCAGAAAAAAAGGATCTCAAGAAGATCCTTTGAT
CTTTTCTACGGGGTCTGACGCTCAGTGGAACGAAAACTCACGTTAAGGGATTTTGGTCATGAGATTATCA
AAAAGGATCTTCACCTAGATCCTTTTAAATTAAAAATGAAGTTTTAAATCAATCTAAAGTATATATGAGT
AAACTTGGTCTGACAGTTACCAATGCTTAATCAGTGAGGCACCTATCTCAGCGATCTGTCTATTTCGTTC
ATCCATAGTTGCCTGACTCCCCGTCGTGTAGATAACTACGATACGGGAGGGCTTACCATCTGGCCCCAGT
GCTGCAATGATACCGCGAGACCCACGCTCACCGGCTCCAGATTTATCAGCAATAAACCAGCCAGCCGGAA
GGGCCGAGCGCAGAAGTGGTCCTGCAACTTTATCCGCCTCCATCCAGTCTATTAATTGTTGCCGGGAAGC
TAGAGTAAGTAGTTCGCCAGTTAATAGTTTGCGCAACGTTGTTGCCATTGCTACAGGCATCGTGGTGTCA
CGCTCGTCGTTTGGTATGGCTTCATTCAGCTCCGGTTCCCAACGATCAAGGCGAGTTACATGATCCCCCA
TGTTGTGCAAAAAAGCGGTTAGCTCCTTCGGTCCTCCGATCGTTGTCAGAAGTAAGTTGGCCGCAGTGTT
ATCACTCATGGTTATGGCAGCACTGCATAATTCTCTTACTGTCATGCCATCCGTAAGATGCTTTTCTGTG
ACTGGTGAGTACTCAACCAAGTCATTCTGAGAATAGTGTATGCGGCGACCGAGTTGCTCTTGCCCGGCGT
CAATACGGGATAATACCGCGCCACATAGCAGAACTTTAAAAGTGCTCATCATTGGAAAACGTTCTTCGGG
GCGAAAACTCTCAAGGATCTTACCGCTGTTGAGATCCAGTTCGATGTAACCCACTCGTGCACCCAACTGA
TCTTCAGCATCTTTTACTTTCACCAGCGTTTCTGGGTGAGCAAAAACAGGAAGGCAAAATGCCGCAAAAA
AGGGAATAAGGGCGACACGGAAATGTTGAATACTCAT
Features (pLannotate 1.2.2; 22 found; start..end, strand, type, name):
      1..105     -  promoter       AmpR promoter: bla
    158..586     -  rep_origin     f1 ori (sequence partly withheld): f1 bacteriophage origin of replication; arrow indicates direction of (+) strand synthesis
    591..746     -  CDS            lacZα (fragment): LacZα fragment of β-galactosidase; lacZ fragment
    748..867     +  CDS            B (fragment): PORTL_LAMBD - Experimental evidence at protein level: Swiss-Prot protein existence level 1. Forms the portal vertex of the capsid (PubMed:6228056, PubMed:6232391). This portal plays critical roles in head assembly, genome packaging, neck/tail attachment, and genome ejection (Probable). The portal protein multimerizes as a single ring-shaped homododecamer arranged around a central channel (PubMed:6232391). Binds to the terminase subunits to form the packaging machine (PubMed:7799432). From Escherichia phage lambda (Bacteriophage lambda).
   1403..1991    -  misc_feature   WPRE: woodchuck hepatitis virus posttranscriptional regulatory element
   1994..2015    -  misc_feature   MCS (fragment): pBluescript multiple cloning site
   2022..2618    -  CDS            PuroR (fragment): puromycin N-acetyltransferase; pac from Streptomyces; confers resistance to puromycin
   2630..3130    -  promoter       hPGK promoter: human phosphoglycerate kinase 1 promoter
   4936..5181    +  CDS            UQCRQ: QCR8_HUMAN - Experimental evidence at protein level: Swiss-Prot protein existence level 1. Component of the ubiquinol-cytochrome c oxidoreductase, a multisubunit transmembrane complex that is part of the mitochondrial electron transport chain which drives oxidative phosphorylation. The respiratory chain contains 3 multisubunit complexes succinate dehydrogenase (complex II, CII), ubiquinol-cytochrome c oxidoreductase (cytochrome b-c1 complex, complex III, CIII) and cytochrome c oxidase (complex IV, CIV), that cooperate to transfer electrons derived from NADH and succinate to molecular oxygen, c
   5583..5599    -  misc_feature   CEN4 (fragment): S. cerevisiae CEN4 centromere
   5616..5876    +  CDS            GVQW1 (fragment): GVQW1_HUMAN - Also known as TIGD1L2. Experimental evidence at transcript level: Swiss-Prot protein existence level 2. From Homo sapiens (Human).
   6781..6984    +  CDS            C9orf85 (fragment): CI085_HUMAN - Experimental evidence at protein level: Swiss-Prot protein existence level 1. From Homo sapiens (Human).
   6986..7054    +  CDS            ZNF701 (fragment): ZN701_HUMAN - Experimental evidence at protein level: Swiss-Prot protein existence level 1. May be involved in transcriptional regulation. From Homo sapiens (Human).
   7139..7155    -  CDS            GFP11x7 (fragment): seven tandem copies of the 11th β-strand of superfolder GFP each GFP11 associates with GFP(1-10), consisting of the first 10 β-strands, to reconstitute fluorescent GFP (Kamiyama et al., 2016)
   7185..7391    -  CDS            C9orf85 (fragment): CI085_HUMAN - Experimental evidence at protein level: Swiss-Prot protein existence level 1. From Homo sapiens (Human).
   7571..8038    +  CDS            B (fragment): PORTL_LAMBD - Experimental evidence at protein level: Swiss-Prot protein existence level 1. Forms the portal vertex of the capsid (PubMed:6228056, PubMed:6232391). This portal plays critical roles in head assembly, genome packaging, neck/tail attachment, and genome ejection (Probable). The portal protein multimerizes as a single ring-shaped homododecamer arranged around a central channel (PubMed:6232391). Binds to the terminase subunits to form the packaging machine (PubMed:7799432). From Escherichia phage lambda (Bacteriophage lambda).
   8076..8092    -  protein_bind   lac operator: The lac repressor binds to the lac operator to inhibit transcription in E. coli. This inhibition can be relieved by adding lactose or isopropyl-β-D-thiogalactopyranoside (IPTG). lac repressor encoded by lacI
   8100..8130    -  promoter       lac promoter: promoter for the E. coli lac operon
   8145..8166    -  protein_bind   CAP binding site: CAP binding activates transcription in the presence of cAMP. E. coli catabolite activator protein
   8179..8271    -  CDS            lacI (fragment): lac repressor; lacI; The lac repressor binds to the lac operator to inhibit transcription in E. coli. This inhibition can be relieved by adding lactose or isopropyl-β-D-thiogalactopyranoside (IPTG).
   8454..9042    -  rep_origin     ori: high-copy-number ColE1/pMB1/pBR322/pUC origin of replication
   9213..10073   -  CDS            AmpR: β-lactamase; bla; confers resistance to ampicillin, carbenicillin, and related antibiotics
