[The description below was written by a language model from this plasmid's Addgene catalogue record and pLannotate feature annotations shown in this document.]
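Description:
pJL378 is a piggyBac transposon vector for mammalian expression, built on the pJL345 backbone, that carries the human UQCRQ gene under its own regulatory sequences. UQCRQ encodes a small subunit of the ubiquinol-cytochrome c oxidoreductase (complex III) of the mitochondrial respiratory chain. According to the record, the insert comprises the coding sequence together with the endogenous promoter and UTRs. The coding sequence carries silent mutations, so transcripts or DNA from the transgene can be distinguished from the native locus by PCR without changing the protein. In the roughly 10 kb sequence, the UQCRQ open reading frame is annotated as a single short CDS flanked by several kilobases of otherwise uninformative sequence. The scattered short matches in that region to other human proteins, a yeast centromere and a GFP11 repeat are most likely spurious hits within human genomic or repeat-derived DNA rather than designed elements.

On the opposite strand sits a selection cassette in which the human PGK promoter drives puromycin N-acetyltransferase, followed by a WPRE to enhance transcript stability and expression. This allows puromycin selection of cells with stable integrations. The piggyBac terminal repeats are not annotated in the feature table, although the catalogue entry describes the plasmid as a piggyBac vector. Integration would therefore depend on a transposase supplied separately. Two fragments matching a phage lambda gene lie on either side of the cargo and appear to be backbone filler. The bacterial portion is pBluescript-like, with a high-copy ColE1/pUC origin, ampicillin resistance, an f1 origin and lac promoter/lacZα remnants. The associated study concerns localized translation at mitochondria, which fits use of this plasmid as a near-native, trackable UQCRQ transgene.
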