Addgene plasmid #243716: pJL378
Purpose: A piggyBac vector containing the UQCRQ coding sequences, modified with silent mutations to allow for PCR-based analysis, along with endogenous promoter and UTRs.
Depositing lab: Jonathan Weissman. Depositing organization: Whitehead Institute for Biomedical Research. Publication: Proximity-specific ribosome profiling reveals the logic of localized mitochondrial translation. Luo J, Khandwala S, Hu J, Lee SY, Hickey KL, Levine ZG, Harper JW, Ting AY, Weissman JS. Cell. 2025 Aug 25:S0092-8674(25)00916-X. doi: 10.1016/j.cell.2025.08.002. PubMed 40876456.
Backbone
  Vector backbone: pJL345
  Backbone manufacturer: Weissman Lab
  Vector type: Mammalian Expression
  Selectable markers: Puromycin
Growth in bacteria
  Bacterial resistance: Ampicillin, 100 μg/mL
  Growth temperature: 37°C
  Growth strain: NEB Stable
  Copy number: High Copy
Gene/Insert
  Gene/Insert name: UTRs and CDS of UQCRQ
  Species: H. sapiens (human)
  Entrez Gene: UQCRQ (a.k.a. QPC, QCR8, QP-C, UQCR7)
  Promoter: endogenous promoter
  Cloning method: Gibson Cloning
Terms and licenses: Academic/Nonprofit Terms; Industry Terms: Not Available to Industry
Depositor comments: The depositor confirms that discrepancies between the depositor's sequence and Addgene's sequences have no functional consequences.
How to cite: pJL378 was a gift from Jonathan Weissman (Addgene plasmid # 243716 ; http://n2t.net/addgene:243716 ; RRID:Addgene_243716)
